>Addgene plasmid #210816 | pCS2-HsProm1s1-TwinStrep-His | addgene full sequence | sequence record 420110 | Addgene NGS Result
CGCCATTCTGCCTGGGGACGTCGGAGCAAGCTTGATTTAGGTGACACTATAGAATACAAGCTACTTGTTC
TTTTTGCAGGATCCCATCGATATGGCCCTCGTACTCGGCTCCCTGTTGCTGCTGGGGCTGTGCGGGAACT
CCTTTTCAGGAGGGCAGCCTTCATCCACAGATGCTCCTAAGGCTTGGAATTATGAATTGCCTGCAACAAA
TTATGAGACCCAAGACTCCCATAAAGCTGGACCCATTGGCATTCTCTTTGAACTAGTGCATATCTTTCTC
TATGTGGTACAGCCGCGTGATTTCCCAGAAGATACTTTGAGAAAATTCTTACAGAAGGCATATGAATCCA
AAATTGATTATGACAAGATTGTCTACTATGAAGCAGGGATTATTCTATGCTGTGTCCTGGGGCTGCTGTT
TATTATTCTGATGCCTCTGGTGGGGTATTTCTTTTGTATGTGTCGTTGCTGTAACAAATGTGGTGGAGAA
ATGCACCAGCGACAGAAGGAAAATGGGCCCTTCCTGAGGAAATGCTTTGCAATCTCCCTGTTGGTGATTT
GTATAATAATAAGCATTGGCATCTTCTATGGTTTTGTGGCAAATCACCAGGTAAGAACCCGGATCAAAAG
GAGTCGGAAACTGGCAGATAGCAATTTCAAGGACTTGCGAACTCTCTTGAATGAAACTCCAGAGCAAATC
AAATATATATTGGCCCAGTACAACACTACCAAGGACAAGGCGTTCACAGATCTGAACAGTATCAATTCAG
TGCTAGGAGGCGGAATTCTTGACCGACTGAGACCCAACATCATCCCTGTTCTTGATGAGATTAAGTCCAT
GGCAACAGCGATCAAGGAGACCAAAGAGGCGTTGGAGAACATGAACAGCACCTTGAAGAGCTTGCACCAA
CAAAGTACACAGCTTAGCAGCAGTCTGACCAGCGTGAAAACTAGCCTGCGGTCATCTCTCAATGACCCTC
TGTGCTTGGTGCATCCATCAAGTGAAACCTGCAACAGCATCAGATTGTCTCTAAGCCAGCTGAATAGCAA
CCCTGAACTGAGGCAGCTTCCACCCGTGGATGCAGAACTTGACAACGTTAATAACGTTCTTAGGACAGAT
TTGGATGGCCTGGTCCAACAGGGCTATCAATCCCTTAATGATATACCTGACAGAGTACAACGCCAAACCA
CGACTGTCGTAGCAGGTATCAAAAGGGTCTTGAATTCCATTGGTTCAGATATCGACAATGTAACTCAGCG
TCTTCCTATTCAGGATATACTCTCAGCATTCTCTGTTTATGTTAATAACACTGAAAGTTACATCCACAGA
AATTTACCTACATTGGAAGAGTATGATTCATACTGGTGGCTGGGTGGCCTGGTCATCTGCTCTCTGCTGA
CCCTCATCGTGATTTTTTACTACCTGGGCTTACTGTGTGGCGTGTGCGGCTATGACAGGCATGCCACCCC
GACCACCCGAGGCTGTGTCTCCAACACCGGAGGCGTCTTCCTCATGGTTGGAGTTGGATTAAGTTTCCTC
TTTTGCTGGATATTGATGATCATTGTGGTTCTTACCTTTGTCTTTGGTGCAAATGTGGAAAAACTGATCT
GTGAACCTTACACGAGCAAGGAATTATTCCGGGTTTTGGATACACCCTACTTACTAAATGAAGACTGGGA
ATACTATCTCTCTGGGAAGCTATTTAATAAATCAAAAATGAAGCTCACTTTTGAACAAGTTTACAGTGAC
TGCAAAAAAAATAGAGGCACTTACGGCACTCTTCACCTGCAGAACAGCTTCAATATCAGTGAACATCTCA
ACATTAATGAGCATACTGGAAGCATAAGCAGTGAATTGGAAAGTCTGAAGGTAAATCTTAATATCTTTCT
GTTGGGTGCAGCAGGAAGAAAAAACCTTCAGGATTTTGCTGCTTGTGGAATAGACAGAATGAATTATGAC
AGCTACTTGGCTCAGACTGGTAAATCCCCCGCAGGAGTGAATCTTTTATCATTTGCATATGATCTAGAAG
CAAAAGCAAACAGTTTGCCCCCAGGAAATTTGAGGAACTCCCTGAAAAGAGATGCACAAACTATTAAAAC
AATTCACCAGCAACGAGTCCTTCCTATAGAACAATCACTGAGCACTCTATACCAAAGCGTCAAGATACTT
CAACGCACAGGGAATGGATTGTTGGAGAGAGTAACTAGGATTCTAGCTTCTCTGGATTTTGCTCAGAACT
TCATCACAAACAATACTTCCTCTGTTATTATTGAGGAAACTAAGAAGTATGGGAGAACAATAATAGGATA
TTTTGAACATTATCTGCAGTGGATCGAGTTCTCTATCAGTGAGAAAGTGGCATCGTGCAAACCTGTGGCC
ACCGCTCTAGATACTGCTGTTGATGTCTTTCTGTGTAGCTACATTATCGACCCCTTGAATTTGTTTTGGT
TTGGCATAGGAAAAGCTACTGTATTTTTACTTCCGGCTCTAATTTTTGCGGTAAAACTGGCTAAGTACTA
TCGTCGAATGGATTCGGAGGACGTGTACGATGATGTTGAAACTATACCCATGAAAAATATGGAAAATGGT
AATAATGGTTATCATAAAGATCATGTATATGGTATTCACAATCCTGTTATGACAAGCCCATCACAACATC
TCGAGGAGAATTTGTACTTTCAAGGCGGTGGAGGAGGGAGTGCCTGGTCTCATCCACAGTTTGAAAAGGG
AGGAGGATCCGGAGGTGGTAGTGGCGGATCTGCATGGTCCCACCCTCAGTTTGAGAAGGGCGGCGGAGGT
TCTCATCACCACCACCATCATCATCACCACCACTAATCTAGAACTATAGTGAGTCGTATTACGTAGATCC
AGACATGATAAGATACATTGATGAGTTTGGACAAACCACAACTAGAATGCAGTGAAAAAAATGCTTTATT
TGTGAAATTTGTGATGCTATTGCTTTATTTGTAACCATTATAAGCTGCAATAAACAAGTTAACAACAACA
ATTGCATTCATTTTATGTTTCAGGTTCAGGGGGAGGTGTGGGAGGTTTTTTAATTCGCGGCCGCGGCGCC
AATGCATTGGGCCCGGTACCCAGCTTTTGTTCCCTTTAGTGAGGGTTAATTGCGCGCTTGGCGTAATCAT
GGTCATAGCTGTTTCCTGTGTGAAATTGTTATCCGCTCACAATTCCACACAACATACGAGCCGGGAGCAT
AAAGTGTAAAGCCTGGGGTGCCTAATGAGTGAGCTAACTCACATTAATTGCGTTGCGCTCACTGCCCGCT
TTCCAGTCGGGAAACCTGTCGTGCCAGCTGCATTAATGAATCGGCCAACGCGCGGGGAGAGGCGGTTTGC
GTATTGGGCGCTCTTCCGCTTCCTCGCTCACTGACTCGCTGCGCTCGGTCGTTCGGCTGCGGCGAGCGGT
ATCAGCTCACTCAAAGGCGGTAATACGGTTATCCACAGAATCAGGGGATAACGCAGGAAAGAACATGTGA
GCAAAAGGCCAGCAAAAGGCCAGGAACCGTAAAAAGGCCGCGTTGCTGGCGTTTTTCCATAGGCTCCGCC
CCCCTGACGAGCATCACAAAAATCGACGCTCAAGTCAGAGGTGGCGAAACCCGACAGGACTATAAAGATA
CCAGGCGTTTCCCCCTGGAAGCTCCCTCGTGCGCTCTCCTGTTCCGACCCTGCCGCTTACCGGATACCTG
TCCGCCTTTCTCCCTTCGGGAAGCGTGGCGCTTTCTCATAGCTCACGCTGTAGGTATCTCAGTTCGGTGT
AGGTCGTTCGCTCCAAGCTGGGCTGTGTGCACGAACCCCCCGTTCAGCCCGACCGCTGCGCCTTATCCGG
TAACTATCGTCTTGAGTCCAACCCGGTAAGACACGACTTATCGCCACTGGCAGCAGCCACTGGTAACAGG
ATTAGCAGAGCGAGGTATGTAGGCGGTGCTACAGAGTTCTTGAAGTGGTGGCCTAACTACGGCTACACTA
GAAGAACAGTATTTGGTATCTGCGCTCTGCTGAAGCCAGTTACCTTCGGAAAAAGAGTTGGTAGCTCTTG
ATCCGGCAAACAAACCACCGCTGGTAGCGGTGGTTTTTTTGTTTGCAAGCAGCAGATTACGCGCAGAAAA
AAAGGATCTCAAGAAGATCCTTTGATCTTTTCTACGGGGTCTGACGCTCAGTGGAACGAAAACTCACGTT
AAGGGATTTTGGTCATGAGATTATCAAAAAGGATCTTCACCTAGATCCTTTTAAATTAAAAATGAAGTTT
TAAATCAATCTAAAGTATATATGAGTAAACTTGGTCTGACAGTTACCAATGCTTAATCAGTGAGGCACCT
ATCTCAGCGATCTGTCTATTTCGTTCATCCATAGTTGCCTGACTCCCCGTCGTGTAGATAACTACGATAC
GGGAGGGCTTACCATCTGGCCCCAGTGCTGCAATGATACCGCGAGACCCACGCTCACCGGCTCCAGATTT
ATCAGCAATAAACCAGCCAGCCGGAAGGGCCGAGCGCAGAAGTGGTCCTGCAACTTTATCCGCCTCCATC
CAGTCTATTAATTGTTGCCGGGAAGCTAGAGTAAGTAGTTCGCCAGTTAATAGTTTGCGCAACGTTGTTG
CCATTGCTACAGGCATCGTGGTGTCACGCTCGTCGTTTGGTATGGCTTCATTCAGCTCCGGTTCCCAACG
ATCAAGGCGAGTTACATGATCCCCCATGTTGTGCAAAAAAGCGGTTAGCTCCTTCGGTCCTCCGATCGTT
GTCAGAAGTAAGTTGGCCGCAGTGTTATCACTCATGGTTATGGCAGCACTGCATAATTCTCTTACTGTCA
TGCCATCCGTAAGATGCTTTTCTGTGACTGGTGAGTACTCAACCAAGTCATTCTGAGAATAGTGTATGCG
GCGACCGAGTTGCTCTTGCCCGGCGTCAATACGGGATAATACCGCGCCACATAGCAGAACTTTAAAAGTG
CTCATCATTGGAAAACGTTCTTCGGGGCGAAAACTCTCAAGGATCTTACCGCTGTTGAGATCCAGTTCGA
TGTAACCCACTCGTGCACCCAACTGATCTTCAGCATCTTTTACTTTCACCAGCGTTTCTGGGTGAGCAAA
AACAGGAAGGCAAAATGCCGCAAAAAAGGGAATAAGGGCGACACGGAAATGTTGAATACTCATACTCTTC
CTTTTTCAATATTATTGAAGCATTTATCAGGGTTATTGTCTCATGAGCGGATACATATTTGAATGTATTT
AGAAAAATAAACAAATAGGGGTTCCGCGCACATTTCCCCGAAAAGTGCCACCTAAATTGTAAGCGTTAAT
ATTTTGTTAAAATTCGCGTTAAATTTTTGTTAAATCAGCTCATTTTTTAACCAATAGGCCGAAATCGGCA
AAATCCCTTATAAATCAAAAGAATAGACCGAGATAGGGT
[37 nt withheld, positions 5430-5466]
AAAGAACGTGGACTCCAACGTCAAAGG
[49 nt withheld, positions 5494-5542]
T
[91 nt withheld, positions 5544-5634]
G
[124 nt withheld, positions 5636-5759]
CCCATTCGCCATTCAGGCTGCGCAACTGTTGGGAAGGGCGATCGGTGCGGGCCTCTTCGCTATTACGCCA
GTCGACCGCCAATTCAATATGGCGTATATGGACTCATGCCAATTCAATATGGTGGATCTGGACCTGTGCC
AATTCAATATGGCGTATATGGACTCGTGCCAATTCAATATGGTGGATCTGGACCCCAGCCAATTCAATAT
GGCGGACTTGGCACCATGCCAATTCAATATGGCGGACCTGGCACTGTGCCAACTGGGGAGGGGTCTACTT
GGCACGGTGCCAAGTTTGAGGAGGGGTCTTGGCCCTGTGCCAAGTCCGCCATATTGAATTGGCATGGTGC
CAATAATGGCGGCCATATTGGCTATATGCCAGGATCAATATATAGGCAATATCCAATATGGCCCTATGCC
AATATGGCTATTGGCCAGGTTCAATACTATGTATTGGCCCTATGCCATATAGTATTCCATATATGGGTTT
TCCTATTGACGTAGATAGCCCCTCCCAATGGGCGGTCCCATATACCATATATGGGGCTTCCTAATACCGC
CCATAGCCACTCCCCCATTGACGTCAATGGTCTCTATATATGGTCTTTCCTATTGACGTCATATGGGCGG
TCCTATTGACGTATATGGCGCCTCCCCCATTGACGTCAATTACGGTAAATGGCCCGCCTGGCTCAATGCC
CATTGACGTCAATAGGACCACCCACCATTGACGTCAATGGGATGGCTCATTGCCCATTCATATCCGTTCT
CACGCCCCCTATTGACGTCAATGACGGTAAATGGCCCACTTGGCAGTACATCAATATCTATTAATAGTAA
CTTGGCAAGTACATTACTATTGGAAGTACGCCAGGGTACATTGGCAGTACTCCCATTGACGTCAATGGCG
GTAAATGGCCCGCGATGGCTGCCAAGTACATCCCCATTGACGTCAATGGGGAGGGGCAATGACGCAAATG
GGCGTTCCATTGACGTAAATGGGCGGTAGGCGTGCCTAATGGGAGGTCTATATAAGCAATGCTCGTTTAG
GGAAC
Features (pLannotate 1.2.2; 15 found; start..end, strand, type, name):
     35..53      +  promoter       SP6 promoter: promoter for bacteriophage SP6 RNA polymerase
     92..2659    +  CDS            PROM1: PROM1_HUMAN - Also known as PROML1. Experimental evidence at protein level: Swiss-Prot protein existence level 1. May play a role in cell differentiation, proliferation and apoptosis (PubMed:24556617). Binds cholesterol in cholesterol- containing plasma membrane microdomains and may play a role in the organization of the apical plasma membrane in epithelial cells. During early retinal development acts as a key regulator of disk morphogenesis. Involved in regulation of MAPK and Akt signaling pathways. In neuroblastoma cells suppresses cell differentiation such as neurite outgrowth in a RET-depe
   2844..2861    -  promoter       T7 promoter (fragment): promoter for bacteriophage T7 RNA polymerase
   2866..3000    -  polyA_signal   SV40 poly(A) signal: SV40 polyadenylation signal
   3113..3131    -  promoter       T3 promoter: promoter for bacteriophage T3 RNA polymerase
   3176..3192    -  protein_bind   lac operator: The lac repressor binds to the lac operator to inhibit transcription in E. coli. This inhibition can be relieved by adding lactose or isopropyl-β-D-thiogalactopyranoside (IPTG). lac repressor encoded by lacI
   3200..3230    -  promoter       lac promoter: promoter for the E. coli lac operon
   3245..3266    -  protein_bind   CAP binding site: CAP binding activates transcription in the presence of cAMP. E. coli catabolite activator protein
   3279..3371    -  CDS            lacI (fragment): lac repressor; lacI; The lac repressor binds to the lac operator to inhibit transcription in E. coli. This inhibition can be relieved by adding lactose or isopropyl-β-D-thiogalactopyranoside (IPTG).
   3554..4142    -  rep_origin     ori: high-copy-number ColE1/pMB1/pBR322/pUC origin of replication
   4313..5173    -  CDS            AmpR: β-lactamase; bla; confers resistance to ampicillin, carbenicillin, and related antibiotics
   5174..5278    -  promoter       AmpR promoter: bla
   5331..5759    -  rep_origin     f1 ori (sequence partly withheld): f1 bacteriophage origin of replication; arrow indicates direction of (+) strand synthesis
   5764..5830    -  CDS            lacZα (fragment): LacZα fragment of β-galactosidase; lacZ fragment
   5837..6814    +  promoter       CMV IE94 promoter: enhancer/promoter region of simian cytomegalovirus major immediate early transcription unit IE94
