[The description below was written by a language model from this plasmid's Addgene catalogue record and pLannotate feature annotations shown in this document.]
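Description:
pCS2-HsProm1s1-TwinStrep-His is a mammalian expression plasmid of about 6.8 kb, built on the pCS2 backbone, for overexpressing wild-type human Prominin 1 (PROM1, also known as CD133) in its s1 form. It is propagated in E. coli as a high-copy plasmid through a ColE1/pUC-type origin and is selected with ampicillin via the β-lactamase gene and its native promoter. An f1 phage origin and remnants of lac sequences (lac promoter and operator, CAP binding site, lacI and lacZα fragments) are carried over from the backbone and have no role in expressing the insert.

Expression is driven by the simian cytomegalovirus IE94 enhancer/promoter characteristic of pCS2 vectors, recorded in the catalogue simply as CMV. On the circular map this promoter sits directly upstream of the PROM1 open reading frame. An SP6 promoter lies between the CMV element and the coding sequence, which in pCS2 vectors allows in vitro transcription of sense RNA, and an SV40 polyadenylation signal follows the insert. T7 (fragment) and T3 promoters flank the polyadenylation region in the opposite orientation. The catalogue describes a C-terminal TwinStrep tag and 10xHis tag fused to Prom1. The automated feature table does not annotate these tags separately, but the stated insert size extends beyond the annotated PROM1 match, consistent with added tag sequence at the 3′ end.

The two affinity tags permit Strep-Tactin and immobilised-metal capture or detection of the overexpressed membrane protein. The associated work concerns extracellular vesicle formation induced by Prominin 1. The plasmid is noted as a modified version of an earlier published Prominin-1 construct.
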