Addgene plasmid #210816: pCS2-HsProm1s1-TwinStrep-His
Purpose: Mammalian overexpression vector for C-terminally TwinStrep and His tagged human Prom1s1 (WT)
Depositing lab: Luke Chao. Depositing organization: Massachusetts General Hospital. Publication: Prominin 1 and Tweety Homology 1 both induce extracellular vesicle formation. Bell TA, Luce BE, Hakim P, Ananda VY, Dardari H, Nguyen TH, Monshizadeh A, Chao LH. Elife. 2024 Aug 13;13:e100061. doi: 10.7554/eLife.100061. PubMed 39168849.
Backbone
  Vector backbone: pCS2
  Backbone manufacturer: Nathan D. Lawson
  Backbone size w/o insert (bp): 4072
  Total vector size (bp): 6817
  Vector type: Mammalian Expression
Growth in bacteria
  Bacterial resistance: Ampicillin, 100 μg/mL
  Growth temperature: 37°C
  Growth strain: DH5alpha
  Copy number: High Copy
Gene/Insert
  Gene/Insert name: Prominin 1 (alt name: PROM1)
  Species: H. sapiens (human)
  Insert size (bp): 2745
  Entrez Gene: PROM1 (a.k.a. AC133, CD133, CORD12, MCDR2, MSTP061, PROML1, RP41, STGD4)
  Promoter: CMV
  Tag / fusion protein: TwinStrep, 10xHis (C terminal on insert)
  Cloning method: Unknown
  Sequencing primers: 5′ CMV-F
Resource information
  A portion of this plasmid was derived from a plasmid made by: Modified version of construct from Noriaki Sasai (Nara Institute of Science and Technology).
Terms and licenses: Academic/Nonprofit Terms; Industry Terms: Not Available to Industry
Depositor comments: Please visit https://doi.org/10.1101/2023.11.08.566258 for bioRxiv preprint. Original construct published in: Hori, A., Nishide, K., Yasukuni, Y., Haga, K., Kakuta, W., Ishikawa, Y., Hayes, M.J., Ohnuma, S., Kiyonari, H., Kimura, K., et al. (2019). Prominin-1 Modulates Rho/ROCK-Mediated Membrane Morphology and Calcium-Dependent Intracellular Chloride Flux. Sci. Rep. 9, 15911. 10.1038/s41598-019-52040-9.
How to cite: pCS2-HsProm1s1-TwinStrep-His was a gift from Luke Chao (Addgene plasmid # 210816 ; http://n2t.net/addgene:210816 ; RRID:Addgene_210816)
